>Addgene plasmid #75697 | STYK1 gRNA (BRDN0001146987) | addgene full sequence | sequence record 184388 | Addgene Assembled Sequence
CCCGGGTGCAAAGATGGATAAAGTTTTAAACAGAGAGGAATCTTTGCAGCTAATGGACCTTCTAGGTCTT
GAAAGGAGTGGGAATTGGCTCCGGTGCCCGTCAGTGGGCAGAGCGCACATCGCCCACAGTCCCCGAGAAG
TTGGGGGGAGGGGTCGGCAATTGATCCGGTGCCTAGAGAAGGTGGCGCGGGGTAAACTGGGAAAGTGATG
TCGTGTACTGGCTCCGCCTTTTTCCCGAGGGTGGGGGAGAACCGTATATAAGTGCAGTAGTCGCCGTGAA
CGTTCTTTTTCGCAACGGGTTTGCCGCCAGAACACAGGTAAGTGCCGTGTGTGGTTCCCGCGGGCCTGGC
CTCTTTACGGGTTATGGCCCTTGCGTGCCTTGAATTACTTCCACCTGGCTGCAGTACGTGATTCTTGATC
CCGAGCTTCGGGTTGGAAGTGGGTGGGAGAGTTCGAGGCCTTGCGCTTAAGGAGCCCCTTCGCCTCGTGC
TTGAGTTGAGGCCTGGCCTGGGCGCTGGGGCCGCCGCGTGCGAATCTGGTGGCACCTTCGCGCCTGTCTC
GCTGCTTTCGATAAGTCTCTAGCCATTTAAAATTTTTGATGACCTGCTGCGACGCTTTTTTTCTGGCAAG
ATAGTCTTGTAAATGCGGGCCAAGATCTGCACACTGGTATTTCGGTTTTTGGGGCCGCGGGCGGCGACGG
GGCCCGTGCGTCCCAGCGCACATGTTCGGCGAGGCGGGGCCTGCGAGCGCGGCCACCGAGAATCGGACGG
GGGTAGTCTCAAGCTGGCCGGCCTGCTCTGGTGCCTGGCCTCGCGCCGCCGTGTATCGCCCCGCCCTGGG
CGGCAAGGCTGGCCCGGTCGGCACCAGTTGCGTGAGCGGAAAGATGGCCGCTTCCCGGCCCTGCTGCAGG
GAGCTCAAAATGGAGGACGCGGCGCTCGGGAGAGCGGGCGGGTGAGTCACCCACACAAAGGAAAAGGGCC
TTTCCGTCCTCAGCCGTCGCTTCATGTGACTCCACGGAGTACCGGGCGCCGTCCAGGCACCTCGATTAGT
TCTCGAGCTTTTGGAGTACGTCGTCTTTAGGTTGGGGGGAGGGGTTTTATGCGATGGAGTTTCCCCACAC
TGAGTGGGTGGAGACTGAAGTTAGGCCAGCTTGGCACTTGATGTAATTCTCCTTGGAATTTGCCCTTTTT
GAGTTTGGATCTTGGTTCATTCTCAAGCCTCAGACAGTGGTTCAAAGTTTTTTTCTTCCATTTCAGGTGT
CGTGACGTACGGCCACCATGACCGAGTACAAGCCCACGGTGCGCCTCGCCACCCGCGACGACGTCCCCAG
GGCCGTACGCACCCTCGCCGCCGCGTTCGCCGACTACCCCGCCACGCGCCACACCGTCGATCCGGACCGC
CACATCGAGCGGGTCACCGAGCTGCAAGAACTCTTCCTCACGCGCGTCGGGCTCGACATCGGCAAGGTGT
GGGTCGCGGACGACGGCGCCGCCGTGGCGGTCTGGACCACGCCGGAGAGCGTCGAAGCGGGGGCGGTGTT
CGCCGAGATCGGCCCGCGCATGGCCGAGTTGAGCGGTTCCCGGCTGGCCGCGCAGCAACAGATGGAAGGC
CTCCTGGCGCCGCACCGGCCCAAGGAGCCCGCGTGGTTCCTGGCCACCGTCGGAGTCTCGCCCGACCACC
AGGGCAAGGGTCTGGGCAGCGCCGTCGTGCTCCCCGGAGTGGAGGCGGCCGAGCGCGCCGGGGTGCCCGC
CTTCCTGGAGACCTCCGCGCCCCGCAACCTCCCCTTCTACGAGCGGCTCGGCTTCACCGTCACCGCCGAC
GTCGAGGTGCCCGAAGGACCGCGCACCTGGTGCATGACCCGCAAGCCCGGTGCCTGAACGCGTTAAGTCG
ACAATCAACCTCTGGATTACAAAATTTGTGAAAGATTGACTGGTATTCTTAACTATGTTGCTCCTTTTAC
GCTATGTGGATACGCTGCTTTAATGCCTTTGTATCATGCTATTGCTTCCCGTATGGCTTTCATTTTCTCC
TCCTTGTATAAATCCTGGTTGCTGTCTCTTTATGAGGAGTTGTGGCCCGTTGTCAGGCAACGTGGCGTGG
TGTGCACTGTGTTTGCTGACGCAACCCCCACTGGTTGGGGCATTGCCACCACCTGTCAGCTCCTTTCCGG
GACTTTCGCTTTCCCCCTCCCTATTGCCACGGCGGAACTCATCGCCGCCTGCCTTGCCCGCTGCTGGACA
GGGGCTCGGCTGTTGGGCACTGACAATTCCGTGGTGTTGTCGGGGAAATCATCGTCCTTTCCTTGGCTGC
TCGCCTGTGTTGCCACCTGGATTCTGCGCGGGACGTCCTTCTGCTACGTCCCTTCGGCCCTCAATCCAGC
GGACCTTCCTTCCCGCGGCCTGCTGCCGGCTCTGCGGCCTCTTCCGCGTCTTCGCCTTCGCCCTCAGACG
AGTCGGATCTCCCTTTGGGCCGCCTCCCCGCGTCGACTTTAAGACCAATGACTTACAAGGCAGCTGTAGA
TCTTAGCCACTTTTTAAAAGAAAAGGGGGGACTGGAAGGGCTAATTCACTCCCAACGAAGACAAGATCTG
CTTTTTGCTTGTACTGGGTCTCTCTGGTTAGACCAGATCTGAGCCTGGGAGCTCTCTGGCTAACTAGGGA
ACCCACTGCTTAAGCCTCAATAAAGCTTGCCTTGAGTGCTTCAAGTAGTGTGTGCCCGTCTGTTGTGTGA
CTCTGGTAACTAGAGATCCCTCAGACCCTTTTAGTCAGTGTGGAAAATCTCTAGCAGTACGTATAGTAGT
TCATGTCATCTTATTATTCAGTATTTATAACTTGCAAAGAAATGAATATCAGAGAGTGAGAGGAACTTGT
TTATTGCAGCTTATAATGGTTACAAATAAAGCAATAGCATCACAAATTTCACAAATAAAGCATTTTTTTC
ACTGCATTCTAGTTGTGGTTTGTCCAAACTCATCAATGTATCTTATCATGTCTGGCTCTAGCTATCCCGC
CCCTAACTCCGCCCATCCCGCCCCTAACTCCGCCCAGTTCCGCCCATTCTCCGCCCCATGGCTGACTAAT
TTTTTTTATTTATGCAGAGGCCGAGGCCGCCTCGGCCTCTGAGCTATTCCAGAAGTAGTGAGGAGGCTTT
TTTGGAGGCCTAGGGACGTACCCAATTCGCCCTATAGTGAGTCGTATTACGCGCGCTCACTGGCCGTCGT
TTTACAACGTCGTGACTGGGAAAACCCTGGCGTTACCCAACTTAATCGCCTTGCAGCACATCCCCCTTTC
GCCAGCTGGCGTAATAGCGAAGAGGCCCGCACCGATCGCCCTTCCCAACAGTTGCGCAGCCTGAATGGCG
AATGGG
[124 nt withheld, positions 3367-3490]
C
[91 nt withheld, positions 3492-3582]
A
[49 nt withheld, positions 3584-3632]
CCTTTGACGTTGGAGTCCACGTTCTTT
[37 nt withheld, positions 3660-3696]
ACCCTATCTCGGTCTATTCTTTTGATTTATAAGGGATTTTGCCGATTTCGGCCTATTGGTTAAAAAATGA
GCTGATTTAACAAAAATTTAACGCGAATTTTAACAAAATATTAACGCTTACAATTTAGGTGGCACTTTTC
GGGGAAATGTGCGCGGAACCCCTATTTGTTTATTTTTCTAAATACATTCAAATATGTATCCGCTCATGAG
ACAATAACCCTGATAAATGCTTCAATAATATTGAAAAAGGAAGAGTATGAGTATTCAACATTTCCGTGTC
GCCCTTATTCCCTTTTTTGCGGCATTTTGCCTTCCTGTTTTTGCTCACCCAGAAACGCTGGTGAAAGTAA
AAGATGCTGAAGATCAGTTGGGTGCACGAGTGGGTTACATCGAACTGGATCTCAACAGCGGTAAGATCCT
TGAGAGTTTTCGCCCCGAAGAACGTTTTCCAATGATGAGCACTTTTAAAGTTCTGCTATGTGGCGCGGTA
TTATCCCGTATTGACGCCGGGCAAGAGCAACTCGGTCGCCGCATACACTATTCTCAGAATGACTTGGTTG
AGTACTCACCAGTCACAGAAAAGCATCTTACGGATGGCATGACAGTAAGAGAATTATGCAGTGCTGCCAT
AACCATGAGTGATAACACTGCGGCCAACTTACTTCTGACAACGATCGGAGGACCGAAGGAGCTAACCGCT
TTTTTGCACAACATGGGGGATCATGTAACTCGCCTTGATCGTTGGGAACCGGAGCTGAATGAAGCCATAC
CAAACGACGAGCGTGACACCACGATGCCTGTAGCAATGGCAACAACGTTGCGCAAACTATTAACTGGCGA
ACTACTTACTCTAGCTTCCCGGCAACAATTAATAGACTGGATGGAGGCGGATAAAGTTGCAGGACCACTT
CTGCGCTCGGCCCTTCCGGCTGGCTGGTTTATTGCTGATAAATCTGGAGCCGGTGAGCGTGGGTCTCGCG
GTATCATTGCAGCACTGGGGCCAGATGGTAAGCCCTCCCGTATCGTAGTTATCTACACGACGGGGAGTCA
GGCAACTATGGATGAACGAAATAGACAGATCGCTGAGATAGGTGCCTCACTGATTAAGCATTGGTAACTG
TCAGACCAAGTTTACTCATATATACTTTAGATTGATTTAAAACTTCATTTTTAATTTAAAAGGATCTAGG
TGAAGATCCTTTTTGATAATCTCATGACCAAAATCCCTTAACGTGAGTTTTCGTTCCACTGAGCGTCAGA
CCCCGTAGAAAAGATCAAAGGATCTTCTTGAGATCCTTTTTTTCTGCGCGTAATCTGCTGCTTGCAAACA
AAAAAACCACCGCTACCAGCGGTGGTTTGTTTGCCGGATCAAGAGCTACCAACTCTTTTTCCGAAGGTAA
CTGGCTTCAGCAGAGCGCAGATACCAAATACTGTTCTTCTAGTGTAGCCGTAGTTAGGCCACCACTTCAA
GAACTCTGTAGCACCGCCTACATACCTCGCTCTGCTAATCCTGTTACCAGTGGCTGCTGCCAGTGGCGAT
AAGTCGTGTCTTACCGGGTTGGACTCAAGACGATAGTTACCGGATAAGGCGCAGCGGTCGGGCTGAACGG
GGGGTTCGTGCACACAGCCCAGCTTGGAGCGAACGACCTACACCGAACTGAGATACCTACAGCGTGAGCT
ATGAGAAAGCGCCACGCTTCCCGAAGGGAGAAAGGCGGACAGGTATCCGGTAAGCGGCAGGGTCGGAACA
GGAGAGCGCACGAGGGAGCTTCCAGGGGGAAACGCCTGGTATCTTTATAGTCCTGTCGGGTTTCGCCACC
TCTGACTTGAGCGTCGATTTTTGTGATGCTCGTCAGGGGGGCGGAGCCTATGGAAAAACGCCAGCAACGC
GGCCTTTTTACGGTTCCTGGCCTTTTGCTGGCCTTTTGCTCACATGTTCTTTCCTGCGTTATCCCCTGAT
TCTGTGGATAACCGTATTACCGCCTTTGAGTGAGCTGATACCGCTCGCCGCAGCCGAACGACCGAGCGCA
GCGAGTCAGTGAGCGAGGAAGCGGAAGAGCGCCCAATACGCAAACCGCCTCTCCCCGCGCGTTGGCCGAT
TCATTAATGCAGCTGGCACGACAGGTTTCCCGACTGGAAAGCGGGCAGTGAGCGCAACGCAATTAATGTG
AGTTAGCTCACTCATTAGGCACCCCAGGCTTTACACTTTATGCTTCCGGCTCGTATGTTGTGTGGAATTG
TGAGCGGATAACAATTTCACACAGGAAACAGCTATGACCATGATTACGCCAAGCGCGCAATTAACCCTCA
CTAAAGGGAACAAAAGCTGGAGCTGCAAGCTTAATGTAGTCTTATGCAATACTCTTGTAGTCTTGCAACA
TGGTAACGATGAGTTAGCAACATGCCTTACAAGGAGAGAAAAAGCACCGTGCATGCCGATTGGTGGAAGT
AAGGTGGTACGATCGTGCCTTATTAGGAAGGCAACAGACGGGTCTGACATGGATTGGACGAACCACTGAA
TTGCCGCATTGCAGAGATATTGTATTTAAGTGCCTAGCTCGATACATAAACGGGTCTCTCTGGTTAGACC
AGATCTGAGCCTGGGAGCTCTCTGGCTAACTAGGGAACCCACTGCTTAAGCCTCAATAAAGCTTGCCTTG
AGTGCTTCAAGTAGTGTGTGCCCGTCTGTTGTGTGACTCTGGTAACTAGAGATCCCTCAGACCCTTTTAG
TCAGTGTGGAAAATCTCTAGCAGTGGCGCCCGAACAGGGACTTGAAAGCGAAAGGGAAACCAGAGGAGCT
CTCTCGACGCAGGACTCGGCTTGCTGAAGCGCGCACGGCAAGAGGCGAGGGGCGGCGACTGGTGAGTACG
CCAAAAATTTTGACTAGCGGAGGCTAGAAGGAGAGAGATGGGTGCGAGAGCGTCAGTATTAAGCGGGGGA
GAATTAGATCGCGATGGGAAAAAATTCGGTTAAGGCCAGGGGGAAAGAAAAAATATAAATTAAAACATAT
AGTATGGGCAAGCAGGGAGCTAGAACGATTCGCAGTTAATCCTGGCCTGTTAGAAACATCAGAAGGCTGT
AGACAAATACTGGGACAGCTACAACCATCCCTTCAGACAGGATCAGAAGAACTTAGATCATTATATAATA
CAGTAGCAACCCTCTATTGTGTGCATCAAAGGATAGAGATAAAAGACACCAAGGAAGCTTTAGACAAGAT
AGAGGAAGAGCAAAACAAAAGTAAGACCACCGCACAGCAAGCGGCCGCTGATCTTCAGACCTGGAGGAGG
AGATATGAGGGACAATTGGAGAAGTGAATTATATAAATATAAAGTAGTAAAAATTGAACCATTAGGAGTA
GCACCCACCAAGGCAAAGAGAAGAGTGGTGCAGAGAGAAAAAAGAGCAGTGGGAATAGGAGCTTTGTTCC
TTGGGTTCTTGGGAGCAGCAGGAAGCACTATGGGCGCAGCGTCAATGACGCTGACGGTACAGGCCAGACA
ATTATTGTCTGGTATAGTGCAGCAGCAGAACAATTTGCTGAGGGCTATTGAGGCGCAACAGCATCTGTTG
CAACTCACAGTCTGGGGCATCAAGCAGCTCCAGGCAAGAATCCTGGCTGTGGAAAGATACCTAAAGGATC
AACAGCTCCTGGGGATTTGGGGTTGCTCTGGAAAACTCATTTGCACCACTGCTGTGCCTTGGAATGCTAG
TTGGAGTAATAAATCTCTGGAACAGATTTGGAATCACACGACCTGGATGGAGTGGGACAGAGAAATTAAC
AATTACACAAGCTTAATACACTCCTTAATTGAAGAATCGCAAAACCAGCAAGAAAAGAATGAACAAGAAT
TATTGGAATTAGATAAATGGGCAAGTTTGTGGAATTGGTTTAACATAACAAATTGGCTGTGGTATATAAA
ATTATTCATAATGATAGTAGGAGGCTTGGTAGGTTTAAGAATAGTTTTTGCTGTACTTTCTATAGTGAAT
AGAGTTAGGCAGGGATATTCACCATTATCGTTTCAGACCCACCTCCCAACCCCGAGGGGACCCAGAGAGG
GCCTATTTCCCATGATTCCTTCATATTTGCATATACGATACAAGGCTGTTAGAGAGATAATTAGAATTAA
TTTGACTGTAAACACAAAGATATTAGTACAAAATACGTGACGTAGAAAGTAATAATTTCTTGGGTAGTTT
GCAGTTTTAAAATTATGTTTTAAAATGGACTATCATATGCTTACCGTAACTTGAAAGTATTTCGATTTCT
TGGCTTTATATATCTTGTGGAAAGGACGAAACACCGGAAAAACAAGTATATCACATGTTTTAGAGCTAGA
AATAGCAAGTTAAAATAAGGCTAGTCCGTTATCAACTTGAAAAAGTGGCACCGAGTCGGTGCTTTTTTAA
GCTTGGCGTAACTAGATCTTGAGACAAATGGCAGTATTCATCCACAATTTTAAAAGAAAAGGGGGGATTG
GGGGGTACAGTGCAGGGGAAAGAATAGTAGACATAATAGCAACAGACATACAAACTAAAGAATTACAAAA
ACAAATTACAAAAATTCAAAATTTTCGGGTTTATTACAGGGACAGCAGAGATCCACTTTGGCGCCGGCTC
GAGGGGG
Features (pLannotate 1.2.2; 29 found; start..end, strand, type, name):
     14..80      +  CDS            small t antigen (fragment): SV40 (simian virus 40) small t antigen
    106..317     +  promoter       EF-1α core promoter: core promoter for human elongation factor EF-1α
    318..1256    +  intron         EF-1α intron A: intron upstream of the start codon of human EF-1α
   1278..1877    +  CDS            PuroR (fragment): puromycin N-acetyltransferase; pac from Streptomyces; confers resistance to puromycin
   1893..2481    +  misc_feature   WPRE: woodchuck hepatitis virus posttranscriptional regulatory element
   2532..2551    +  misc_feature   cPPT/CTS (fragment): central polypurine tract and central termination sequence of HIV-1
   2553..2786    +  LTR            3' LTR (ΔU3): self-inactivating 3' long terminal repeat (LTR) from HIV-1
   2864..2985    +  polyA_signal   SV40 poly(A) signal: SV40 polyadenylation signal
   3025..3160    +  rep_origin     SV40 ori: SV40 origin of replication
   3181..3199    -  promoter       T7 promoter: promoter for bacteriophage T7 RNA polymerase
   3207..3362    +  CDS            lacZα (fragment): LacZα fragment of β-galactosidase; lacZ fragment
   3367..3795    +  rep_origin     f1 ori (sequence partly withheld): f1 bacteriophage origin of replication; arrow indicates direction of (+) strand synthesis
   3848..3952    +  promoter       AmpR promoter: bla
   3953..4813    +  CDS            AmpR: β-lactamase; bla; confers resistance to ampicillin, carbenicillin, and related antibiotics
   4984..5572    +  rep_origin     ori: high-copy-number ColE1/pMB1/pBR322/pUC origin of replication
   5755..5847    +  CDS            lacI (fragment): lac repressor; lacI; The lac repressor binds to the lac operator to inhibit transcription in E. coli. This inhibition can be relieved by adding lactose or isopropyl-β-D-thiogalactopyranoside (IPTG).
   5860..5881    +  protein_bind   CAP binding site: CAP binding activates transcription in the presence of cAMP. E. coli catabolite activator protein
   5896..5926    +  promoter       lac promoter: promoter for the E. coli lac operon
   5934..5950    +  protein_bind   lac operator: The lac repressor binds to the lac operator to inhibit transcription in E. coli. This inhibition can be relieved by adding lactose or isopropyl-β-D-thiogalactopyranoside (IPTG). lac repressor encoded by lacI
   5995..6013    +  promoter       T3 promoter: promoter for bacteriophage T3 RNA polymerase
   6041..6267    +  promoter       RSV promoter: Rous sarcoma virus enhancer/promoter
   6268..6448    +  LTR            5' LTR (truncated): truncated 5' long terminal repeat (LTR) from HIV-1
   6495..6620    +  misc_feature   HIV-1 Ψ: packaging signal of human immunodeficiency virus type 1
   6604..6967    +  CDS            HIV-1 gag (fragment): gag protein from human immunodeficiency virus 1; gag
   7113..7346    +  misc_feature   RRE: The Rev response element (RRE) of HIV-1 allows for Rev-dependent mRNA export from the nucleus to the cytoplasm.
   7723..7749    +  CDS            Rev (fragment): human immunodeficiency virus 1 (HIV-1) Rev protein; rev; enhances nuclear export of unspliced and incompletely spliced viral mRNAs
   7753..7993    +  promoter       U6 promoter: RNA polymerase III promoter for human U6 snRNA
   8023..8098    +  misc_RNA       gRNA scaffold: guide RNA scaffold for the Streptococcus pyogenes CRISPR/Cas9 system
   8154..8271    +  misc_feature   cPPT/CTS: central polypurine tract and central termination sequence of HIV-1
