[The description below was written by a language model from this plasmid's Addgene catalogue record and pLannotate feature annotations shown in this document.]
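Description:
STYK1 gRNA (BRDN0001146987) is a third-generation lentiviral guide RNA plasmid built on the lentiGuide-Puro backbone and designed to target the human STYK1 gene (also known as NOK or SuRTK106), a kinase-family gene. It is one clone from a human kinome gRNA collection associated with work on optimized sgRNA design. In bacteria the 8.3 kb plasmid is maintained through a high-copy ColE1/pUC-type origin and selected with ampicillin via β-lactamase. An f1 origin, remnants of a lac cassette, and T7 and T3 promoters are also annotated in the backbone.

The transfer cassette begins with an RSV promoter fused to a truncated HIV-1 5' LTR, which makes genomic RNA production Tat-independent. This is followed by the Ψ packaging signal with a partial gag sequence, the Rev response element for Rev-dependent nuclear export, and a cPPT/CTS element that aids nuclear import of the viral genome. It ends in a self-inactivating ΔU3 3' LTR, with an SV40 poly(A) signal and SV40 origin downstream.

Inside this frame, a human U6 RNA polymerase III promoter drives the STYK1-specific spacer joined to the Streptococcus pyogenes Cas9 guide scaffold. A separate EF-1α core promoter with its intron A expresses puromycin N-acetyltransferase for selecting transduced mammalian cells, and a WPRE enhances transcript expression.

The plasmid does not encode Cas9. It is meant to be used with a separate Cas9 vector such as lentiCas9-Blast, or in cells that already express Cas9, to disrupt STYK1 by CRISPR. The cloning method is not recorded.
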