Addgene plasmid #75697: STYK1 gRNA (BRDN0001146987)
Purpose: 3rd generation lentiviral gRNA plasmid targeting human STYK1
Depositing lab: John Doench & David Root. Depositing organization: Broad Institute. Publication: Optimized sgRNA design to maximize activity and minimize off-target effects of CRISPR-Cas9. Doench JG, Fusi N, Sullender M, Hegde M, Vaimberg EW, Donovan KF, Smith I, Tothova Z, Wilen C, Orchard R, Virgin HW, Listgarten J, Root DE. Nat Biotechnol. 2016 Jan 18. doi: 10.1038/nbt.3437. PubMed 26780180.
Backbone
  Vector backbone: lentiGuide-Puro
  Backbone manufacturer: Zhang Lab (Addgene plasmid # 52963)
  Vector type: Mammalian Expression, Lentiviral, CRISPR
  Selectable markers: Puromycin
Growth in bacteria
  Bacterial resistance: Ampicillin, 100 μg/mL
  Growth temperature: 37°C
  Growth strain: DH5alpha
  Copy number: High Copy
Gene/Insert
  Gene/Insert name: STYK1 (alt names: STYK1; NM_018423.2)
  gRNA/shRNA sequence: GAAAAACAAGTATATCACAT
  Species: H. sapiens (human)
  Entrez Gene: STYK1 (a.k.a. NOK, SuRTK106, DKFZp761P1010)
  Promoter: hU6
  Cloning method: Unknown
  Sequencing primers: 5′ U6-F; 3′ pS2-R
Terms and licenses: Academic/Nonprofit Terms; Industry Terms: Not Available to Industry
Depositor comments: The gRNA was designed to target the following Genbank reference sequence(s): NM_018423.2. Note that this plasmid does NOT contain Cas9. It should be used in conjunction with lentiCas9-Blast (Addgene #52962) or otherwise with cell lines already expressing Cas9. Browse the full kinome gRNA library at http://www.addgene.org/pooled-library/broadgpp-human-kinome/ or visit http://www.broadinstitute.org/rnai/public/ for detailed protocols and information.
How to cite: STYK1 gRNA (BRDN0001146987) was a gift from John Doench & David Root (Addgene plasmid # 75697 ; http://n2t.net/addgene:75697 ; RRID:Addgene_75697)
