>Addgene plasmid #75697 | STYK1 gRNA (BRDN0001146987) | depositor partial sequence | sequence record 143157 | Target Sequence
GAAAAACAAGTATATCACAT
