>Addgene plasmid #75697 | STYK1 gRNA (BRDN0001146987) | addgene partial sequence | sequence record 184387 | hU6-F
CGTGACGTAGAAAGTAATAATTTCTTGGGTAGTTTGCAGTTTTAAAATTATGTTTTAAAATGGACTATCA
TATGCTTACCGTAACTTGAAAGTATTTCGATTTCTTGGCTTTATATATCTTGTGGAAAGGACGAAACACC
GGAAAAACAAGTATATCACATGTTTTAGAGCTAGAAATAGCAAGTTAAAATAAGGCTAGTCCGTTATCAA
CTTGAAAAAGTGGCACCGAGTCGGTGCTTTTTTAAGCTTGGCGTAACTAGATCTTGAGACAAATGGCAGT
ATTCATCCACAATTTTAAAAGAAAAGGGGGGATTGGGGGGTACAGTGCAGGGGAAAGAATAGTAGACATA
ATAGCAACAGACATACAAACTAAAGAATTACAAAAACAAATTACAAAAATTCAAAATTTTCGGGTTTATT
ACAGGGACAGCAGAGATCCACTTTGGCGCCGGCTCGAGGGGGCCCGGGTGCAAAGATGGATAAAGTTTTA
AACAGAGAGGAATCTTTGCAGCTAATGGACCTTCTAGGTCTTGAAAGGAGTGGGAATTGGCTCCGGTGCC
CGTCAGTGGG
